>Addgene plasmid #235484 | pHK001.23 | addgene full sequence | sequence record 470106 | Addgene NGS Result
GAATTCATAGGATAGATTCTGGAAACTTTACCGTCCGAGCTCAGGCTTACCTTACTCGAGCAATAAACAG
TTGATAGGGCTTCTCCGTTACCATGGTTCAGCCAAAAAACTTAAGACCGCCGGTCTTGTCCACTACCTTG
CAGTAATGCGGTGGACAGGATCGGCGGTTTTCTTTTCTCTTCTCAATTCTTCTGACCTGTAACGAATAAT
AGATAGTAAAGTAGTCTCCGATTGAGTTTTCTCTGCCGAGTCCCACCCAGTTCTGTGATTTCAGTAAGTT
GGTAATTGATACACTGTTGCGAGAACTGCTGCCTGGTAGTAGATAGGTTGTTATTGAGTAAGAAGGTAAA
GTGAACGAAATCCCTGAAACTGAGACTGTAGAAAATAAGCTTCAGCCTGCGGTCCGGTTGACGGCTAGCT
CAGTCCTAGGTACAGTGCTAGCTCGCTGGGACGCCCGAGATAGCCGTTACACAGGTGACACTTATTTCAG
CCTGCGGTCCGGCCAAGTACTTAGTACACACTGATTCGCTGGGACGCCCGGGATCCAAGAGATTTCTACA
CGATTGAGCACTGTCTCAGCCTGCGGTCCGGGTTCACTGCCGTATAGGCAGTAATTTTGTTTAACTTTAA
GAAGGAGATATACATATGCGTAAAGGCGAAGAACTGTTTACCGGTGTGGTTCCGATTCTGGTGGAACTGG
ACGGCGATGTTAATGGTCATAAATTCAGTGTTCGCGGCGAAGGTGAAGGCGATGCGACGAACGGCAAACT
GACCCTGAAATTTATCTGCACCACGGGTAAACTGCCGGTCCCGTGGCCGACGCTGGTGACCACGCTGACC
TATGGCGTTCAATGTTTTGCGCGTTACCCGGATCACATGAAACAGCACGACTTTTTCAAATCGGCCATGC
CGGAAGGCTATGTGCAGGAACGTACGATTAGCTTTAAAGACGATGGTACGTATAAAACCCGCGCGGAAGT
GAAATTCGAAGGCGATACCCTGGTTAACCGTATCGAACTGAAAGGTATCGATTTCAAAGAAGACGGCAAT
ATTCTGGGTCATAAACTGGAATATAACTTCAATTCCCACAACGTGTACATCACCGCGGATAAACAGAAAA
ACGGCATTAAAGCCAATTTCAAAATCCGCCATAATGTGGAAGATGGTAGCGTTCAGCTGGCCGACCACTA
TCAGCAAAACACGCCGATTGGTGATGGCCCGGTCCTGCTGCCGGACAATCACTACCTGAGTACCCAGTCC
GTGCTGTCAAAAGATCCGAACGAAAAACGTGACCACATGGTCCTGCTGGAATTTGTGACGGCTGCGGGTA
TCACCCACGGCATGGACGAACTGTATAAATAATAATCGCTGGGACGCCCGCCTGCAGGCTCGGTACCAAA
TTCCAGAAAAGAGGCCTCCCGAAAGGGGGGCCTTTTTTCGTTTTGGTCCTAATAGATAAAGGATAGGTCT
GGTAGTGTTGTTCGTTCTCGCAGGTAAATCAATAATACTCAGCAGTTCCGTAGACTTTTCAGTGGGACAG
GGTAGCGATAACAGATAGATTGTAATAAGACACAGTAGGTGCTCGTAGTTGCGTGAAGAGAACCGCTCAG
GAAATCCAGTCAGAAGTATTGGTAATCGTTGAAAACTCAGTCGACCAGCCTGCGGTCCGGTTGACAGCTA
GCTCAGTCCTAGGTATAATGCTAGCTCGCTGGGACGCCCGGTAGTGCTTATCAGACCCAATACTGTTGAA
CAGCCTGCGGTCCGGCCAAGAGTACACTAGCTCAGTCATCGCTGGGACGCCCGTAGAACTCTGTGAGGAT
AAAGTCTCCCTTACAGCCTGCGGTCCGGGTTCACTGCCGTATAGGCAGTAATTTTGTTTAACTTTAAGAA
GGAGATATACATATGGTGAGCAAGGGCGAGGAGGATAACATGGCCATCATCAAGGAGTTCATGCGCTTCA
AGGTGCACATGGAGGGCTCCGTGAACGGCCACGAGTTCGAGATCGAGGGCGAGGGCGAGGGCCGCCCCTA
CGAGGGCACCCAGACCGCCAAGCTGAAGGTGACCAAGGGTGGCCCCCTGCCCTTCGCCTGGGACATCCTG
TCCCCTCAGTTCATGTACGGCTCCAAGGCCTACGTGAAGCACCCCGCCGACATCCCCGACTACTTGAAGC
TGTCCTTCCCCGAGGGCTTCAAGTGGGAGCGCGTGATGAACTTCGAGGACGGCGGCGTGGTGACCGTGAC
CCAGGACTCCTCTCTGCAGGACGGCGAGTTCATCTACAAGGTGAAGCTGCGCGGCACCAACTTCCCCTCC
GACGGCCCCGTAATGCAGAAGAAGACTATGGGCTGGGAGGCCTCCTCCGAGCGGATGTACCCCGAGGACG
GCGCGCTGAAGGGCGAGATCAAGCAGAGGCTGAAGCTGAAGGACGGCGGCCACTACGACGCTGAAGTCAA
GACCACCTACAAGGCCAAGAAGCCCGTGCAGCTGCCCGGCGCGTACAACGTCAACATCAAGTTGGACATC
ACCTCCCACAACGAGGACTACACCATCGTGGAACAGTACGAACGCGCCGAGGGCCGCCACTCCACCGGCG
GCATGGACGAGCTGTACAAGTAATAATCGCTGGGACGCCCGGCGGCCGCGGAAACACAGAAAAAAGCCCG
CACCTGACAGTGCGGGCTTTTTTTTTCGACCAAAGGTAGCGAACGACGAGTCACTGTTGAGGATAAATAC
TTTCTCTACTAGGCGCCTGTTACACAGGTCCTCAGCGGCGCGCCTTTGTCGGTGAACGCTCTCCTGAGTA
GGACAAATCCGCCGGGAGCGGATTTGAACGTTGTGAAGCAACGGCCCGGAGGGTGGCGGGCAGGACGCCC
GCCATAAACTGCCAGGCATCAAACTAAGCAGAAGGCCATCCTGACGGATGGCCTTTTTGCGTTTCAGATC
TACCGGTAAACCAGCAATAGACATAAGCGGCTATTTAACGACCCTGCCCTGAACCGACGACAAGCTGACG
ACCGGGTCTCCGCAAGTGGCACTTTTCGGGGAAATGTGCGCGGAACCCCTATTTGTTTATTTTTCTAAAT
ACATTCAAATATGTATCCGCTCATGAATTAATTCTTAGAAAAACTCATCGAGCATCAAATGAAACTGCAA
TTTATTCATATCAGGATTATCAATACCATATTTTTGAAAAAGCCGTTTCTGTAATGAAGGAGAAAACTCA
CCGAGGCAGTTCCATAGGATGGCAAGATCCTGGTATCGGTCTGCGATTCCGACTCGTCCAACATCAATAC
AACCTATTAATTTCCCCTCGTCAAAAATAAGGTTATCAAGTGAGAAATCACCATGAGTGACGACTGAATC
CGGTGAGAATGGCAAAAGTTTATGCATTTCTTTCCAGACTTGTTCAACAGGCCAGCCATTACGCTCGTCA
TCAAAATCACTCGCATCAACCAAACCGTTATTCATTCGTGATTGCGCCTGAGCGAGACGAAATACGCGGT
CGCTGTTAAAAGGACAATTACAAACAGGAATCGAATGCAACCGGCGCAGGAACACTGCCAGCGCATCAAC
AATATTTTCACCTGAATCAGGATATTCTTCTAATACCTGGAATGCTGTTTTCCCGGGGATCGCAGTGGTG
AGTAACCATGCATCATCAGGAGTACGGATAAAATGCTTGATGGTCGGAAGAGGCATAAATTCCGTCAGCC
AGTTTAGTCTGACCATCTCATCTGTAACATCATTGGCAACGCTACCTTTGCCATGTTTCAGAAACAACTC
TGGCGCATCGGGCTTCCCATACAATCGATAGATTGTCGCACCTGATTGCCCGACATTATCGCGAGCCCAT
TTATACCCATATAAATCAGCATCCATGTTGGAATTTAATCGCGGCCTAGAGCAAGACGTTTCCCGTTGAA
TATGGCTCATACTCTTCCTTTTTCAATATTATTGAAGCATTTATCAGGGTTATTGTCTCATGAGCGGATA
CATATTTGAATGTATTTAGAAAAATAAACAAATAGGCATGCTAGCGCAGAAACGTCCTAGAAGATGCCAG
GAGGATACTTAGCAGAGAGACAATAAGGCCGGAGCGAAGCCGTTTTTCCATAGGCTCCGCCCCCCTGACG
AACATCACGAAATCTGACGCTCAAATCAGTGGTGGCGAAACCCGACAGGACTATAAAGATACCAGGCGTT
TCCCCCTGATGGCTCCCTCTTGCGCTCTCCTGTTCCCGTCCTGCGGCGTCCGTGTTGTGGTGGAGGCTTT
ACCCAAATCACCACGTCCCGTTCCGTGTAGACAGTTCGCTCCAAGCTGGGCTGTGTGCAAGAACCCCCCG
TTCAGCCCGACTGCTGCGCCTTATCCGGTAACTATCATCTTGAGTCCAACCCGGAAAGACACGACAAAAC
GCCACTGGCAGCAGCCATTGGTAACTGAGAATTAGTGGATTTAGATATCGAGAGTCTTGAAGTGGTGGCC
TAACAGAGGCTACACTGAAAGGACAGTATTTGGTATCTGCGCTCCACTAAAGCCAGTTACCAGGTTAAGC
AGTTCCCCAACTGACTTAACCTTCGATCAAACCGCCTCCCCAGGCGGTTTTTTCGTTTACAGAGCAGGAG
ATTACGACGATCGTAAAAGGATCTCAAGAAGATCCTTTACGGATTCCCGACACCATCACTCTAGA
Features (pLannotate 1.2.2; 12 found; start..end, strand, type, name):
    408..432     +  promoter       J23119(SpeI) promoter (fragment): bacterial promoter (Registry of Standard Biological Parts BBa J23119) modified to end with an SpeI site
    616..638     +  RBS            RBS: efficient ribosome binding site from bacteriophage T7 gene 10 (Olins and Rangwala, 1989)
    646..1359    +  CDS            Superfolder GFP: Superfolder GFP is a basic (constitutively fluorescent) green fluorescent protein published in 2005, derived from Aequorea victoria. It is reported to be a very rapidly-maturing weak dimer.
   1671..1705    +  promoter       J23119 promoter: bacterial promoter (Registry of Standard Biological Parts BBa J23119)
   1873..1895    +  RBS            RBS: efficient ribosome binding site from bacteriophage T7 gene 10 (Olins and Rangwala, 1989)
   1903..2610    +  CDS            mCherry: mCherry is a basic (constitutively fluorescent) red fluorescent protein published in 2004, derived from Discosoma sp.. It is reported to be a very rapidly-maturing monomer with low acid sensitivity.
   2775..2808    +  terminator     rrnB T1 terminator (fragment): Escherichia coli rrnB; transcription terminator T1 from the E. coli rrnB gene
   2900..2927    +  terminator     rrnB T2 terminator: transcription terminator T2 from the E. coli rrnB gene
   3049..3106    +  promoter       AmpR promoter (fragment): bla
   3115..3930    -  CDS            KanR: aminoglycoside phosphotransferase; aph(3')-Ia; confers resistance to kanamycin in bacteria or G418 (Geneticin®) in eukaryotes
   3931..4022    -  promoter       AmpR promoter: bla
   4040..4675    -  rep_origin     ColA ori: Plasmids containing the ColA origin of replication can be propagated in E. coli cells that contain additional plasmids with compatible origins.
