[The description below was written by a language model from this plasmid's Addgene catalogue record and pLannotate feature annotations shown in this document.]
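Description:
pHK001.23 is a 4.7 kb synthetic-biology plasmid for Escherichia coli built on a pColA backbone. It replicates from the ColA origin, which is compatible with other common origins and so allows the plasmid to coexist with additional plasmids in the same cell. Selection is with kanamycin through an aminoglycoside phosphotransferase (KanR) gene driven by a bla-type promoter. The record lists it as high copy, propagated in DH5alpha, with JM101 noted as the working strain for phagemid-transfer experiments.

The payload is a dual NOT gate "receiver" made of two parallel reporter cassettes on the same strand. The first pairs a J23119-derived constitutive promoter (annotated as a fragment of the SpeI variant) with a T7 gene 10 ribosome binding site and superfolder GFP. The second uses a full J23119 promoter, the same type of RBS and mCherry, and is followed by rrnB T1 and T2 terminator sequences. According to the stated purpose, the cassettes carry binding sites for sgRNA2 and sgRNA3. These sites are not annotated in the feature table, and the record does not say which site controls which reporter or give the guide sequences.

The plasmid encodes neither dCas9 nor the guides. dCas9 must be supplied from a separate companion plasmid, as the depositor notes. In the logic of a CRISPR interference NOT gate, each reporter is expressed by default and is repressed when its cognate sgRNA arrives and directs dCas9 to the binding site. The associated work uses M13 phagemid transfer as the intercellular signal carrying CRISPR-based regulation, so this construct serves as the fluorescent readout in receiver cells for multicellular computing experiments.
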