Addgene plasmid #235484: pHK001.23
Purpose: dual NOT gate receiver with bs for sgRNA2 and sgRNA3
Depositing lab: Yolanda Schaerli. Depositing organization: Universite de Lausanne (UNIL). Publication: Engineering intercellular communication using M13 phagemid and CRISPR-based gene regulation for multicellular computing in Escherichia coli. Kusumawardhani H, Zoppi F, Avendano R, Schaerli Y. Nat Commun. 2025 Apr 15;16(1):3569. doi: 10.1038/s41467-025-58760-z. PubMed 40234414.
Backbone
  Vector backbone: pColA
  Vector type: Synthetic Biology
Growth in bacteria
  Bacterial resistance: Kanamycin, 50 μg/mL
  Growth temperature: 37°C
  Growth strain: DH5alpha
  Copy number: High Copy
Gene/Insert
  Gene/Insert name: NOT gate (alt names: sfGFP; mCherry)
  gRNA/shRNA sequence: Unspecified
  Species: Escherichia coli
  Cloning method: Gibson Cloning
Terms and licenses: Academic/Nonprofit Terms; Industry Terms: Not Available to Industry
Depositor comments: JM101 (working strain for phagemid transfer). Requires the dCas9 plasmid, pJ1996v2 (Addgene plasmid #140664). Please visit https://doi.org/10.1101/2024.08.28.610043 for bioRxiv preprint.
How to cite: pHK001.23 was a gift from Yolanda Schaerli (Addgene plasmid # 235484 ; http://n2t.net/addgene:235484 ; RRID:Addgene_235484)
